>Addgene plasmid #37376 | pCaSpeR-4 porcupine (genomic DNA) | addgene partial sequence | sequence record 49460 | pCasper-F
ACTTTTTTATCTAGCATAGCGCAACGGAAACAATGTCGAAATGAAGCACCGGAAACGGAAATGAAACCAT
AAGAAAACCCTGTATTGTATATCGCTCTATTTTTGATGTCCGAATCCAAATTTCCGAGAAAAAAAAATGG
AAAGCAGAGTAAACAAAAAGAAATCTAAAAAAAACCGAAACACAAGCAAAAACAAAAACGAAGGGCGAAG
TTTGGAGGAGATCAGCTTTTTTTGGCCAAGTCAGAGAAGGGGGAACGCTGAAAAAAGGGCAAATGAAACC
AACAAAAGTTGCATTCAACAAAGTAAATAAAAATATTTTTATTGTCATTGCATATTTCTTAAGCTAGTAC
TTTTAATAACTAAATCGTAAGCGCGGAAAAACAAAGTAAATGAAAACACAAACGATAGGCCACAGCCCAA
TACAAAAAAGGATTCATAATAAATCGCGTGCCGAAACTAAAAGGATGGCAAATACAAACGCAGGCGAAAA
ATCTGTAGAAATTACAATATTGTTATAAATATTTGTCTCAATGAGAAAACAAACAAACGAAAACAACCAA
CCAACAAACAAACAAAAGCAAAACAAAACCAACAACAAAGAAAAATATACATTAAAAAATCAATAAAAAA
TATTTGAACAAATTCGTATGCATTTTCATCAGGATGGATGGGGTGGCTTTGGGGCAGTTGGAAATTCGTT
TGTTCCAGTTTCCCCCAGGAGTGCTATCCATTCAGCTGGAAGTTGAGAGGAACCCAAATTGAAGCGCGTC
ACAGCGTCCGTTTCACAGAATGCTTTAATATTAAGTACTCACACAGCACACAGACTACAAGATACGAATA
GATAGATAC
