[The description below was written by a language model from this plasmid's Addgene catalogue record.]
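Description:
pCaSpeR-4 porcupine (genomic DNA) is a Drosophila transformation plasmid built on the pCaSpeR-4 backbone (about 7.9 kb without insert), catalogued as an insect expression vector. It is propagated in E. coli under ampicillin selection; the copy number is not recorded. pCaSpeR-4 is generally known as a P-element germline transformation vector, in which P-element ends flank a polylinker and a mini-white eye-colour marker used to identify transgenic flies. However, no feature table accompanies this record, so those elements are not individually documented here.

The insert is an approximately 5.5 kb fragment of Drosophila melanogaster genomic DNA, described as an EcoRI–XbaI fragment covering the porcupine (porc, CG6205) locus. The cloning method field itself is listed as unknown. pCaSpeR-4 supplies no promoter of its own for the insert, and the record names none, so expression presumably depends on the endogenous regulatory sequences carried within the genomic fragment. This fits its stated purpose as a genomic rescue construct. No epitope tags or reporters fused to the gene are mentioned.

porcupine is a segment polarity gene that encodes a putative multi-pass transmembrane protein involved in processing of the Wingless signalling protein. According to the depositor's comments, the plasmid was made to generate a genomic porc rescue transgene. Such a transgene is introduced into flies to test whether the cloned genomic region can complement porc mutant phenotypes, thereby confirming the identity of the gene.
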