Addgene plasmid #37376: pCaSpeR-4 porcupine (genomic DNA)
Depositing lab: Norbert Perrimon. Depositing organization: Harvard Medical School. Publication: The segment polarity gene porcupine encodes a putative multitransmembrane protein involved in Wingless processing. Kadowaki T, Wilder E, Klingensmith J, Zachary K, Perrimon N. Genes Dev. 1996 Dec 15;10(24):3116-28. 10.1101/gad.10.24.3116 PubMed 8985181.
Backbone
  Vector backbone: pCaSpeR-4
  Backbone size w/o insert (bp): 7855
  Vector type: Insect Expression
Growth in bacteria
  Bacterial resistance: Ampicillin, 100 μg/mL
  Growth temperature: 37°C
  Growth strain: DH5alpha
  Copy number: Unknown
Gene/Insert
  Gene/Insert name: porcupine (alt name: porc)
  Species: D. melanogaster (fly)
  Insert size (bp): 5500
  Entrez Gene: por (a.k.a. Dmel_CG6205, 15175, CG6205, Dmel\CG6205, Porc, dmPorc, l(1)17Ac, poc, porc)
  Cloning method: Unknown
  Sequencing primers: 5′ pCasper-F
Terms and licenses: Academic/Nonprofit Terms; Industry Terms: Not Available to Industry
Depositor comments: Perrimon Lab plasmid #123 The EcoRI-XbaI genomic DNA covering the porc locus was cloned in pCaspeR4 to generate a genomic porc rescue construct.
How to cite: pCaSpeR-4 porcupine (genomic DNA) was a gift from Norbert Perrimon (Addgene plasmid # 37376 ; http://n2t.net/addgene:37376 ; RRID:Addgene_37376)
